>Addgene plasmid #83167 | Hs.KRAS4a G12C | depositor full sequence | sequence record 158130 | Full Sequence
TTAACGCTAGCATGGATGTTTTCCCAGTCACGACGTTGTAAAACGACGGCCAGTCTTAAAATTCGAGCTC
GGTCCGAGGATCCGAAATAATGATTTTATTTTGACTGATAGTGACCTGTTCGTTGCAACAAATTGATAAG
CAATGCTTTTTTATAATGCCAACTTTGTACAAAAAAGTTGGCACCATGACTGAATATAAACTTGTGGTAG
TTGGAGCTTGTGGCGTAGGCAAGAGTGCCTTGACGATACAGCTAATTCAGAATCATTTTGTGGACGAATA
TGATCCAACAATAGAGGATTCCTACAGGAAGCAAGTAGTAATTGATGGAGAAACCTGTCTCTTGGATATT
CTCGACACAGCAGGTCAAGAGGAGTACAGTGCAATGAGGGACCAGTACATGAGGACTGGGGAGGGCTTTC
TTTGTGTATTTGCCATAAATAATACTAAATCATTTGAAGATATTCACCATTATAGAGAACAAATTAAAAG
AGTTAAGGACTCTGAAGATGTACCTATGGTCCTAGTAGGAAATAAATGTGATTTGCCTTCCAGAACAGTA
GACACAAAACAGGCTCAGGACTTAGCAAGAAGTTATGGAATTCCTTTTATTGAAACATCAGCAAAGACAA
GACAGAGAGTGGAGGATGCTTTTTATACATTGGTGAGAGAGATCCGACAATACAGATTGAAAAAAATCAG
CAAAGAAGAAAAGACTCCTGGCTGTGTGAAAATTAAAAAATGCATTATAATGTAATCAACTTTCTTGTAC
AAAGTTGGCATTATAGGAAAGCATTGCTTATCAATTTGTTGCAACGAACAGGTCACTATCAGTCAAAATA
AAATCATTATTTGCATGCAAGCTTAGATCCTCTAGACCAGCCAGGACAGAAATGCCTCGACTTCGCTGCT
ACCCAAGGTTGCCGGGTGACGCACACCGTGGAAACGGATGAAGGCACGAACCCAGTGGACATAAGCCTGT
TCGGTTCGTAAGCTGTAATGCAAGTAGCGTATGCGCTCACGCAACTGGTCCAGAACCTTGACCGAACGCA
GCGGTGGTAACGGCGCAGTGGCGGTTTTCATGGCTTGTTATGACTGTTTTTTTGGGGTACAGTCTATGCC
TCGGGCATCCAAGCAGCAAGCGCGTTACGCCGTGGGTCGATGTTTGATGTTATGGAGCAGCAACGATGTT
ACGCAGCAGGGCAGTCGCCCTAAAACAAAGTTAAACATTATGAGGGAAGCGGTGATCGCCGAAGTATCGA
CTCAACTATCAGAGGTAGTTGGCGTCATCGAGCGCCATCTCGAACCGACGTTGCTGGCCGTACATTTGTA
CGGCTCCGCAGTGGATGGCGGCCTGAAGCCACACAGTGATATTGATTTGCTGGTTACGGTGACCGTAAGG
CTTGATGAAACAACGCGGCGAGCTTTGATCAACGACCTTTTGGAAACTTCGGCTTCCCCTGGAGAGAGCG
AGATTCTCCGCGCTGTAGAAGTCACCATTGTTGTGCACGACGACATCATTCCGTGGCGTTATCCAGCTAA
GCGCGAACTGCAATTTGGAGAATGGCAGCGCAATGACATTCTTGCAGGTATCTTCGAGCCAGCCACGATC
GACATTGATCTGGCTATCTTGCTGACAAAAGCAAGAGAACATAGCGTTGCCTTGGTAGGTCCAGCGGCGG
AGGAACTCTTTGATCCGGTTCCTGAACAGGATCTATTTGAGGCGCTAAATGAAACCTTAACGCTATGGAA
CTCGCCGCCCGACTGGGCTGGCGATGAGCGAAATGTAGTGCTTACGTTGTCCCGCATTTGGTACAGCGCA
GTAACCGGCAAAATCGCGCCGAAGGATGTCGCTGCCGACTGGGCAATGGAGCGCCTGCCGGCCCAGTATC
AGCCCGTCATACTTGAAGCTAGACAGGCTTATCTTGGACAAGAAGAAGATCGCTTGGCCTCGCGCGCAGA
TCAGTTGGAAGAATTTGTCCACTACGTGAAAGGCGAGATCACCAAGGTAGTCGGCAAATAACCCTCGAGC
CACCCATGACCAAAATCCCTTAACGTGAGTTACGCGTCGTTCCACTGAGCGTCAGACCCCGTAGAAAAGA
TCAAAGGATCTTCTTGAGATCCTTTTTTTCTGCGCGTAATCTGCTGCTTGCAAACAAAAAAACCACCGCT
ACCAGCGGTGGTTTGTTTGCCGGATCAAGAGCTACCAACTCTTTTTCCGAAGGTAACTGGCTTCAGCAGA
GCGCAGATACCAAATACTGTCCTTCTAGTGTAGCCGTAGTTAGGCCACCACTTCAAGAACTCTGTAGCAC
CGCCTACATACCTCGCTCTGCTAATCCTGTTACCAGTGGCTGCTGCCAGTGGCGATAAGTCGTGTCTTAC
CGGGTTGGACTCAAGACGATAGTTACCGGATAAGGCGCAGCGGTCGGGCTGAACGGGGGGTTCGTGCACA
CAGCCCAGCTTGGAGCGAACGACCTACACCGAACTGAGATACCTACAGCGTGAGCATTGAGAAAGCGCCA
CGCTTCCCGAAGGGAGAAAGGCGGACAGGTATCCGGTAAGCGGCAGGGTCGGAACAGGAGAGCGCACGAG
GGAGCTTCCAGGGGGAAACGCCTGGTATCTTTATAGTCCTGTCGGGTTTCGCCACCTCTGACTTGAGCGT
CGATTTTTGTGATGCTCGTCAGGGGGGCGGAGCCTATGGAAAAACGCCAGCAACGCGGCCTTTTTACGGT
TCCTGGCCTTTTGCTGGCCTTTTGCTCACATGTTCTTTCCTGCGTTATCCCCTGATTCTGTGGATAACCG
TATTACCGCCTTTGAGTGAGCTGATACCGCTCGCCGCAGCCGAACGACCGAGCGCAGCGAGTCAGTGAGC
GAGGAAGCGGAAGAGCGCCCAATACGCAAACCGCCTCTCCCCGCGCGTTGGCCGATTCATTAATGCAGCT
GGCACGACAGGTTTCCCGACTGGAAAGCGGGCAGTGAGCGCAACGCAATTAATACGCGTACCGCTAGCCA
GGAAGAGTTTGTAGAAACGCAAAAAGGCCATCCGTCAGGATGGCCTTCTGCTTAGTTTGATGCCTGGCAG
TTTATGGCGGGCGTCCTGCCCGCCACCCTCCGGGCCGTTGCTTCACAACGTTCAAATCCGCTCCCGGCGG
ATTTGTCCTACTCAGGAGAGCGTTCACCGACAAACAACAGATAAAACGAAAGGCCCAGTCTTCCGACTGA
GCCTTTCGTTTTATTTGATGCCTGGCAGTTCCCTACTCTCGCG
Features (pLannotate 1.2.2; 11 found; start..end, strand, type, name):
     18..54      -  CDS            lacZα (fragment): LacZα fragment of β-galactosidase; lacZ fragment
     85..180     +  protein_bind   attL3: mutant version of attL; recombination site for the Gateway® LR reaction LR Clonase™
    186..661     +  CDS            K-Ras (fragment): human small GTPase proto-oncoprotein
    760..853     -  protein_bind   attL2 (fragment): mutant version of attL; recombination site for the Gateway® LR reaction LR Clonase™
    968..991     +  promoter       Pc promoter (fragment): intI1 (promoter lies within the coding sequence); class 1 integron promoter
   1167..1223    +  CDS            GmR (fragment): gentamycin acetyltransferase; aacC1; confers resistance to gentamycin
   1230..2021    +  CDS            SmR: aminoglycoside adenylyltransferase (Murphy, 1985); aadA; confers resistance to spectinomycin and streptomycin
   2114..2702    +  rep_origin     ori: high-copy-number ColE1/pMB1/pBR322/pUC origin of replication
   2885..2977    +  CDS            lacI (fragment): lac repressor; lacI; The lac repressor binds to the lac operator to inhibit transcription in E. coli. This inhibition can be relieved by adding lactose or isopropyl-β-D-thiogalactopyranoside (IPTG).
   3032..3059    -  terminator     rrnB T2 terminator: transcription terminator T2 from the E. coli rrnB gene
   3191..3234    +  terminator     rrnB T1 terminator: Escherichia coli rrnB; transcription terminator T1 from the E. coli rrnB gene
