[The description below was written by a language model from this plasmid's Addgene catalogue record and pLannotate feature annotations shown in this document.]
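Description:
Hs.KRAS4a G12C is a Gateway entry clone built on the pDonor-255 backbone, carrying the human KRAS4A open reading frame (the 4A splice isoform of the KRAS small GTPase proto-oncogene) with the G12C substitution, a well-known oncogenic hotspot mutation. The total plasmid is about 3.3 kb, comprising a 570 bp insert in a roughly 2.7 kb backbone. It is maintained in E. coli at high copy through a ColE1/pUC-type origin and selected with spectinomycin via the aadA (SmR) aminoglycoside adenylyltransferase gene. The annotation places a fragment of the class 1 integron Pc promoter and a short gentamicin acetyltransferase remnant upstream of that marker. rrnB T1 and T2 terminators lie upstream of the cloning region, where they insulate the insert from read-through transcription. Small lacZα and lacI fragments are backbone remnants with no evident function.

The ORF sits between two attL recombination sites, which the automated annotation calls attL3 and a partial attL2 in the opposite orientation. The annotated K-Ras match covers only part of the insert, which is consistent with the 4A isoform diverging from the more commonly annotated 4B form at its C-terminus. As an entry clone, the plasmid contains no promoter for expressing the insert; expression elements are supplied by the destination vector after an LR Clonase reaction transfers the ORF. Because the coding sequence retains its stop codon, it is suited to native, untagged expression or to N-terminal fusions, but not C-terminal tags. This is relevant for KRAS, whose C-terminus must remain free for membrane-targeting lipid modification. The clone serves as a modular starting point for generating expression constructs to study mutant KRAS4A G12C.
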