Addgene plasmid #83167: Hs.KRAS4a G12C
Purpose: Gateway ORF Entry clone of human KRAS4A [NM_033360.3] with stop codon (for native or N-terminal fusions), G12C mutation
Depositing lab: Dominic Esposito. Depositing organization: National Cancer Institute (NCI).
Backbone
  Vector backbone: pDonor-255
  Backbone size w/o insert (bp): 2693
  Vector type: Gateway Entry Clone
Growth in bacteria
  Bacterial resistance: Spectinomycin, 50 μg/mL
  Growth temperature: 37°C
  Growth strain: DH10B
  Copy number: High Copy
Gene/Insert
  Gene/Insert name: KRAS
  Species: H. sapiens (human)
  Insert size (bp): 570
  Mutation: G12C
  GenBank ID: NM_033360.3
  Entrez Gene: KRAS (a.k.a. 'C-K-RAS, C-K-RAS, CFC2, K-RAS2A, K-RAS2B, K-RAS4A, K-RAS4B, K-Ras, K-Ras 2, KI-RAS, KRAS1, KRAS2, NS, NS3, OES, RALD, RASK2, c-Ki-ras, c-Ki-ras2)
  Cloning method: Gateway Cloning
  Sequencing primers: 5′ M13F 23-mer (5'-CCCAGTCACGACGTTGTAAAACG); 3′ attLR 23-mer (5'-TAACATCAGAGATTTTGAGACAC)
Terms and licenses: Academic/Nonprofit Terms; Industry Terms: Not Available to Industry
How to cite: Hs.KRAS4a G12C was a gift from Dominic Esposito (Addgene plasmid # 83167 ; http://n2t.net/addgene:83167 ; RRID:Addgene_83167)
