>Addgene plasmid #83167 | Hs.KRAS4a G12C | addgene partial sequence | sequence record 159214 | M13pUC-Fwd 5'-CCCAGTCACGACGTTGTAAAACG-3'
AATTCGAGCTCGGTCCGAGGATCCGAAATAATGATTTTATTTTGACTGATAGTGACCTGTTCGTTGCAAC
AAATTGATAAGCAATGCTTTTTTATAATGCCAACTTTGTACAAAAAAGTTGGCACCATGACTGAATATAA
ACTTGTGGTAGTTGGAGCTTGTGGCGTAGGCAAGAGTGCCTTGACGATACAGCTAATTCAGAATCATTTT
GTGGACGAATATGATCCAACAATAGAGGATTCCTACAGGAAGCAAGTAGTAATTGATGGAGAAACCTGTC
TCTTGGATATTCTCGACACAGCAGGTCAAGAGGAGTACAGTGCAATGAGGGACCAGTACATGAGGACTGG
GGAGGGCTTTCTTTGTGTATTTGCCATAAATAATACTAAATCATTTGAAGATATTCACCATTATAGAGAA
CAAATTAAAAGAGTTAAGGACTCTGAAGATGTACCTATGGTCCTAGTAGGAAATAAATGTGATTTGCCTT
CCAGAACAGTAGACACAAAACAGGCTCAGGACTTAGCAAGAAGTTATGGAATTCCTTTTATTGAAACATC
AGCAAAGACAAGACAGAGAGTGGAGGATGCTTTTTATACATTGGTGAGAGAGATCCGACAATACAGATTG
AAAAAAATCAGCAAAGAAGAAAAGACTCCTGGCTGTGTGAAAATTAAAAAATGCATTATAATGTAATCAA
CTTTCTTGTACAAAGTTGGCATTATAGGAAAGCATTGCTTATCAATTTGTTGCAACGAACAGGTCACTAT
CAGTCAAAATAAAATCATTATTTGCATGCAAGCTTAGATCCTCTAGACCAGCCAGGACAGAAATGCCTCG
ACTTCGCTGCTACCCAAGGTTGCCGG
